Addgene plasmid #208865: pHAGE-FKBP-GFP-NAP1-L226Q/L233Q (delta-TBK1)
Purpose: Stably express GFP-tagged NAP1 (delta-TBK1) for CID induced mitophagy
Depositing lab: Sascha Martens. Depositing organization: University of Vienna. Publication: Control of mitophagy initiation and progression by the TBK1 adaptors NAP1 and SINTBAD. Adriaenssens E, Nguyen TN, Sawa-Makarska J, Khuu G, Schuschnig M, Shoebridge S, Watts EM, Csalyi KD, Padman BS, Lazarou M, Martens S. bioRxiv September 25, 202 10.1101/2023.09.25.559255.
Backbone
  Vector backbone: pHAGE
  Vector type: Mammalian Expression
Growth in bacteria
  Bacterial resistance: Ampicillin, 100 μg/mL
  Growth temperature: 37°C
  Growth strain: NEB Stable
  Copy number: Unknown
Gene/Insert
  Gene/Insert name: NAP1
  Species: H. sapiens (human)
  Mutation: L226Q/L233Q (disrupts TBK1 binding)
  Entrez Gene: AZI2 (a.k.a. AZ2, NAP1, TILP)
  Tag / fusion protein: FKBP-GFP (N terminal on insert)
  Cloning method: Gibson Cloning
Terms and licenses: Academic/Nonprofit Terms; Industry Terms: Not Available to Industry
How to cite: pHAGE-FKBP-GFP-NAP1-L226Q/L233Q (delta-TBK1) was a gift from Sascha Martens (Addgene plasmid # 208865 ; http://n2t.net/addgene:208865 ; RRID:Addgene_208865)
