[The description below was written by a language model from this plasmid's Addgene catalogue record and pLannotate feature annotations shown in this document.]
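Description:
pHAGE-FKBP-GFP-NAP1-L226Q/L233Q (delta-TBK1) is an HIV-1-derived, self-inactivating lentiviral transfer plasmid on the pHAGE backbone, catalogued as a mammalian expression vector and about 9 kb in size. It is propagated in E. coli through a high-copy ColE1/pUC-type origin and selected with ampicillin via the bla gene. The lentiviral portion carries a truncated 5' LTR, the Ψ packaging signal with an adjoining gag fragment, the Rev response element, the cPPT/CTS and a ΔU3 3' LTR. Together these allow the genomic RNA to be packaged, exported in a Rev-dependent manner and integrated into target cells, while leaving the integrated provirus without LTR promoter activity. No mammalian selection marker is annotated, so transduced cells would presumably be identified by their GFP fluorescence.

Between the cPPT and a WPRE, which enhances transcript expression, the CMV enhancer/promoter drives a single fusion open reading frame. It consists of two tandem copies of human FKBP12 (the second annotated as a synthetic version with alternative codons), followed by mEGFP, a short linker derived from a multiple cloning site, and human NAP1 (AZI2). NAP1 is an adaptor protein that binds and activates the kinase TBK1. Here it carries the L226Q/L233Q substitutions, which according to the record disrupt TBK1 binding.

The stated purpose is stable expression of GFP-tagged NAP1 for chemically induced dimerization (CID) mitophagy assays. In such assays, a dimerizer drug typically tethers the FKBP fusion to a partner domain on another protein, although that partner is not part of this plasmid and is not described in the record. The TBK1-binding-deficient mutant lets users test whether NAP1's role in mitophagy depends on recruiting TBK1.
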