Features (pLannotate 1.2.2; 27 found; start..end, strand, type, name):
    377..634     +  LTR            5' LTR (truncated): truncated 5' long terminal repeat (LTR) from HIV-1
    681..806     +  misc_feature   HIV-1 Ψ: packaging signal of human immunodeficiency virus type 1
    790..1128    +  CDS            HIV-1 gag (fragment): gag protein from human immunodeficiency virus 1; gag
   1303..1536    +  misc_feature   RRE: The Rev response element (RRE) of HIV-1 allows for Rev-dependent mRNA export from the nucleus to the cytoplasm.
   1913..2013    +  CDS            Rev (fragment): human immunodeficiency virus 1 (HIV-1) Rev protein; rev; enhances nuclear export of unspliced and incompletely spliced viral mRNAs
   2062..2179    +  misc_feature   cPPT/CTS: central polypurine tract and central termination sequence of HIV-1
   2231..2534    +  enhancer       CMV enhancer: human cytomegalovirus immediate early enhancer
   2535..2738    +  promoter       CMV promoter: human cytomegalovirus (CMV) immediate early promoter
   2827..3150    +  CDS            FKBP1A: FKB1A_HUMAN - Also known as FKBP1, FKBP12. Experimental evidence at protein level: Swiss-Prot protein existence level 1. Keeps in an inactive conformation TGFBR1, the TGF-beta type I serine/threonine kinase receptor, preventing TGF-beta receptor activation in absence of ligand. Recruits SMAD7 to ACVR1B which prevents the association of SMAD2 and SMAD3 with the activin receptor complex, thereby blocking the activin signal. May modulate the RYR1 calcium channel activity. PPIases accelerate the folding of proteins. It catalyzes the cis-trans isomerization of proline imidic peptide bonds in oligop
   3157..3477    +  CDS            FKBP: human FK506-binding protein FKBP12 synthetic gene with alternative codons
   3496..4209    +  CDS            mEGFP: mEGFP is a basic (constitutively fluorescent) green fluorescent protein published in 2002, derived from Aequorea victoria. It has moderate acid sensitivity.
   4210..4255    +  misc_feature   MCS (fragment): multiple cloning site
   4255..5427    +  CDS            AZI2: AZI2_HUMAN - Also known as NAP1, TBKBP2. Experimental evidence at protein level: Swiss-Prot protein existence level 1. Adapter protein which binds TBK1 and IKBKE playing a role in antiviral innate immunity. Activates serine/threonine-protein kinase TBK1 and facilitates its oligomerization. Enhances the phosphorylation of NF-kappa-B p65 subunit RELA by TBK1. Promotes TBK1-induced as well as TNF-alpha or PMA-induced activation of NF-kappa-B. Participates in IFNB promoter activation via TICAM1. From Homo sapiens (Human).
   5438..6026    +  misc_feature   WPRE: woodchuck hepatitis virus posttranscriptional regulatory element
   6034..6099    +  CDS            nef (fragment): NEF_HV1Z2 - Experimental evidence at protein level: Swiss-Prot protein existence level 1. Extracellular Nef protein targets CD4(+) T-lymphocytes for apoptosis by interacting with CXCR4 surface receptors. From Human immunodeficiency virus type 1 group M subtype D (isolate Z2/CDC-Z34) (HIV-1).
   6101..6334    +  LTR            3' LTR (ΔU3): self-inactivating 3' long terminal repeat (LTR) from HIV-1
   6539..6643    +  promoter       AmpR promoter: bla
   6644..7504    +  CDS            AmpR: β-lactamase; bla; confers resistance to ampicillin, carbenicillin, and related antibiotics
   7675..8263    +  rep_origin     ori: high-copy-number ColE1/pMB1/pBR322/pUC origin of replication
   8446..8500    +  CDS            lacI (fragment): lac repressor; lacI; The lac repressor binds to the lac operator to inhibit transcription in E. coli. This inhibition can be relieved by adding lactose or isopropyl-β-D-thiogalactopyranoside (IPTG).
   8506..8599    +  rep_origin     SV40 ori (fragment): SV40 origin of replication
   8624..8661    +  CDS            lacI (fragment): lac repressor; lacI; The lac repressor binds to the lac operator to inhibit transcription in E. coli. This inhibition can be relieved by adding lactose or isopropyl-β-D-thiogalactopyranoside (IPTG).
   8674..8695    +  protein_bind   CAP binding site: CAP binding activates transcription in the presence of cAMP. E. coli catabolite activator protein
   8710..8740    +  promoter       lac promoter: promoter for the E. coli lac operon
   8748..8764    +  protein_bind   lac operator: The lac repressor binds to the lac operator to inhibit transcription in E. coli. This inhibition can be relieved by adding lactose or isopropyl-β-D-thiogalactopyranoside (IPTG). lac repressor encoded by lacI
   8798..8881    +  polyA_signal   SV40 poly(A) signal (fragment): SV40 polyadenylation signal
   9048..329     +  CDS            nef (fragment) (across the origin): NEF_HV1BR - Experimental evidence at protein level: Swiss-Prot protein existence level 1. Extracellular Nef protein targets CD4(+) T-lymphocytes for apoptosis by interacting with CXCR4 surface receptors (PubMed:14990729). From Human immunodeficiency virus type 1 group M subtype B (isolate BRU/LAI) (HIV-1).
>Addgene plasmid #208865 | pHAGE-FKBP-GFP-NAP1-L226Q/L233Q (delta-TBK1) | addgene full sequence | sequence record 418237 | Addgene NGS Result
TGGAAGGGCTAATTCACTCCCAAAGAAGACAAGATATCCTTGATCTGTGGATCTACCACACACAAGGCTA
CTTCCCTGATTAGCAGAACTACACACCAGGGCCAGGGGTCAGATATCCACTGACCTTTGGATGGTGCTAC
AAGCTAGTACCAGTTGAGCCAGATAAGGTAGAAGAGGCCAATAAAGGAGAGAACACCAGCTTGTTACACC
CTGTGAGCCTGCATGGGATGGATGACCCGGAGAGAGAAGTGTTAGAGTGGAGGTTTGACAGCCGCCTAGC
ATTTCATCACGTGGCCCGAGAGCTGCATCCGGAGTACTTCAAGAACTGCTGATATCGAGCTTGCTACAAG
GGACTTTCCGCTGGGGACTTTCCAGGGAGGCGTGGCCTGGGCGGGACTGGGGAGTGGCGAGCCCTCAGAT
CCTGCATATAAGCAGCTGCTTTTTGCCTGTACTGGGTCTCTCTGGTTAGACCAGATCTGAGCCTGGGAGC
TCTCTGGCTAACTAGGGAACCCACTGCTTAAGCCTCAATAAAGCTTGCCTTGAGTGCTTCAAGTAGTGTG
TGCCCGTCTGTTGTGTGACTCTGGTAACTAGAGATCCCTCAGACCCTTTTAGTCAGTGTGGAAAATCTCT
AGCAGTGGCGCCCGAACAGGGACTTGAAAGCGAAAGGGAAACCAGAGGAGCTCTCTCGACGCAGGACTCG
GCTTGCTGAAGCGCGCACGGCAAGAGGCGAGGGGCGGCGACTGGTGAGTACGCCAAAAATTTTGACTAGC
GGAGGCTAGAAGGAGAGAGATGGGTGCGAGAGCGTCAGTATTAAGCGGGGGAGAATTAGATCGCGATGGG
AAAAAATTCGGTTAAGGCCAGGGGGAAAGAAAAAATATAAATTAAAACATATAGTATGGGCAAGCAGGGA
GCTAGAACGATTCGCAGTTAATCCTGGCCTGTTAGAAACATCAGAAGGCTGTAGACAAATACTGGGACAG
CTACAACCATCCCTTCAGACAGGATCAGAAGAACTTAGATCATTATATAATACAGTAGCAACCCTCTATT
GTGTGCATCAAAGGATAGAGATAAAAGACACCAAGGAAGCTTTAGACAAGATAGAGGAAGAGCAAAACAA
AAGTAAGACCACCGCACAGCAAGCGGCCGGCCGCTGATCTTCAGACCTGGAGGAGGAGATATGAGGGACA
ATTGGAGAAGTGAATTATATAAATATAAAGTAGTAAAAATTGAACCATTAGGAGTAGCACCCACCAAGGC
AAAGAGAAGAGTGGTGCAGAGAGAAAAAAGAGCAGTGGGAATAGGAGCTTTGTTCCTTGGGTTCTTGGGA
GCAGCAGGAAGCACTATGGGCGCAGCGTCAATGACGCTGACGGTACAGGCCAGACAATTATTGTCTGGTA
TAGTGCAGCAGCAGAACAATTTGCTGAGGGCTATTGAGGCGCAACAGCATCTGTTGCAACTCACAGTCTG
GGGCATCAAGCAGCTCCAGGCAAGAATCCTGGCTGTGGAAAGATACCTAAAGGATCAACAGCTCCTGGGG
ATTTGGGGTTGCTCTGGAAAACTCATTTGCACCACTGCTGTGCCTTGGAATGCTAGTTGGAGTAATAAAT
CTCTGGAACAGATTTGGAATCACACGACCTGGATGGAGTGGGACAGAGAAATTAACAATTACACAAGCTT
AATACACTCCTTAATTGAAGAATCGCAAAACCAGCAAGAAAAGAATGAACAAGAATTATTGGAATTAGAT
AAATGGGCAAGTTTGTGGAATTGGTTTAACATAACAAATTGGCTGTGGTATATAAAATTATTCATAATGA
TAGTAGGAGGCTTGGTAGGTTTAAGAATAGTTTTTGCTGTACTTTCTATAGTGAATAGAGTTAGGCAGGG
ATATTCACCATTATCGTTTCAGACCCACCTCCCAACCCCGAGGGGACCCGACAGGCCCGAAGGAATAGAA
GAAGAAGGTGGAGAGAGAGACAGAGACAGATCCATTCGATTAGTGAACGGATCTCGACGGTATCGCCGAA
TTAATTCACAAATGGCAGTATTCATCCACAATTTTAAAAGAAAAGGGGGGATTGGGGGGTACAGTGCAGG
GGAAAGAATAGTAGACATAATAGCAACAGACATACAAACTAAAGAATTACAAAAACAAATTACAAAAATT
CAAAATTTTCGGGTTTATTACAGGGACAGCAGAGATCCAGTTTGGACTAGTGGAGTTCCGCGTTACATAA
CTTACGGTAAATGGCCCGCCTGGCTGACCGCCCAACGACCCCCGCCCATTGACGTCAATAATGACGTATG
TTCCCATAGTAACGCCAATAGGGACTTTCCATTGACGTCAATGGGTGGAGTATTTACGGTAAACTGCCCA
CTTGGCAGTACATCAAGTGTATCATATGCCAAGTACGCCCCCTATTGACGTCAATGACGGTAAATGGCCC
GCCTGGCATTATGCCCAGTACATGACCTTATGGGACTTTCCTACTTGGCAGTACATCTACGTATTAGTCA
TCGCTATTACCATGGTGATGCGGTTTTGGCAGTACATCAATGGGCGTGGATAGCGGTTTGACTCACGGGG
ATTTCCAAGTCTCCACCCCATTGACGTCAATGGGAGTTTGTTTTGGCACCAAAATCAACGGGACTTTCCA
AAATGTCGTAACAACTCCGCCCCATTGACGCAAATGGGCGGTAGGCGTGTACGGTGGGAGGTCTATATAA
GCAGAGCTCGTTTAGTGAACCGTCAGATCGCCTGGAGACGCCATCCACGCTGTTTTGACCTCCATAGAAG
ACACCGGCGGCCGCGGTACCGCCACCATGGGAGTGCAGGTGGAAACCATCTCCCCAGGAGACGGGCGCAC
CTTCCCCAAGCGCGGCCAGACCTGCGTGGTGCACTACACCGGGATGCTTGAAGATGGAAAGAAATTTGAT
TCCTCCCGGGACAGAAACAAGCCCTTTAAGTTTATGCTAGGCAAGCAGGAGGTGATCCGAGGCTGGGAAG
AAGGGGTTGCCCAGATGAGTGTGGGTCAGAGAGCCAAACTGACTATATCTCCAGATTATGCCTATGGTGC
CACTGGGCACCCAGGCATCATCCCACCACATGCCACTCTCGTCTTCGATGTGGAGCTTCTAAAACTGGAA
ACTAGAGGCGTGCAGGTCGAGACCATCAGCCCCGGCGACGGCCGCACCTTTCCCAAGAGAGGCCAGACTT
GCGTGGTCCACTACACCGGCATGCTGGAGGACGGCAAGAAGTTCGACAGCAGCCGCGACCGCAACAAGCC
CTTCAAGTTCATGCTGGGCAAACAGGAAGTGATCCGCGGCTGGGAGGAAGGCGTGGCTCAGATGAGCGTG
GGGCAGCGGGCCAAGCTGACCATCAGCCCCGACTATGCCTACGGCGCCACCGGCCACCCCGGCATCATCC
CCCCCCACGCCACCCTGGTGTTCGACGTGGAGCTGCTGAAGCTGGAGACTAGTACCGGTTCTAGAGTGAG
CAAGGGCGAGGAGCTGTTCACCGGGGTGGTGCCCATCCTGGTCGAGCTGGACGGCGACGTAAACGGCCAC
AAGTTCAGCGTGTCCGGCGAGGGCGAGGGCGATGCCACCTACGGCAAGCTGACCCTGAAGTTCATCTGCA
CCACCGGCAAGCTGCCCGTGCCCTGGCCCACCCTCGTGACCACCCTGACCTACGGCGTGCAGTGCTTCAG
CCGCTACCCCGACCACATGAAGCAGCACGACTTCTTCAAGTCCGCCATGCCCGAAGGCTACGTCCAGGAG
CGCACCATCTTCTTCAAGGACGACGGCAACTACAAGACCCGCGCCGAGGTGAAGTTCGAGGGCGACACCC
TGGTGAACCGCATCGAGCTGAAGGGCATCGACTTCAAGGAGGACGGCAACATCCTGGGGCACAAGCTGGA
GTACAACTACAACAGCCACAACGTCTATATCATGGCCGACAAGCAGAAGAACGGCATCAAGGTGAACTTC
AAGATCCGCCACAACATCGAGGACGGCAGCGTGCAGCTCGCCGACCACTACCAGCAGAACACCCCCATCG
GCGACGGCCCCGTGCTGCTGCCCGACAACCACTACCTGAGCACCCAGTCCAAGCTGAGCAAAGACCCCAA
CGAGAAGCGCGATCACATGGTCCTGCTGGAGTTCGTGACCGCCGCCGGGATCACTCTCGGCATGGACGAG
CTGTACAAGTCCGGACTCAGATCTCGAGCTCAAGCTTCGAATTCTGCAGTCGACGATGCACTGGTAGAAG
ATGATATCTGTATTCTGAATCATGAAAAAGCCCATAAGAGAGATACAGTGACTCCAGTTTCAATATATTC
AGGAGATGAATCTGTTGCTTCCCATTTTGCTCTTGTCACTGCATATGAAGACATCAAAAAACGACTTAAG
GATTCAGAGAAAGAGAACTCTTTGTTAAAGAAGAGAATAAGATTTTTGGAAGAAAAGCTAATAGCTCGAT
TTGAAGAAGAAACAAGTTCCGTGGGACGAGAACAAGTAAATAAGGCCTATCATGCATATCGAGAGGTTTG
CATTGATAGAGATAATTTGAAGAGCAAACTGGACAAAATGAATAAAGACAACTCTGAATCTTTGAAAGTA
TTGAATGAGCAGCTACAATCTAAAGAAGTAGAACTCCTCCAGCTGAGGACAGAGGTGGAAACTCAGCAGG
TGATGAGGAATTTAAATCCACCTTCATCAAACTGGGAGGTGGAAAAGTTGAGCTGTGACCTGAAGATCCA
TGGTTTGGAACAAGAGCTGGAACTGATGAGGAAAGAATGTAGCGATCTCAAAATAGAACTACAGAAAGCC
AAACAAACGGATCCATATCAGGAAGACAATCTGAAGAGCAGAGATCTCCAAAAACTAAGCATTTCAAGTG
ATAATATGCAGCATGCATACTGGGAACAGAAGAGAGAAATGTCTAATCAACATCTGGTGACTCAAGTACA
AGCTGAACTACTAAGAAAACTGAAAACCTCAACTGCAATCAAGAAAGCCTGTGCCCCTGTAGGATGCAGT
GAAGACCTTGGAAGAGACAGCACAAAACTGCACTTGATGAATTTTACTGCAACATACACAAGACATCCCC
CTCTCTTACCAAATGGCAAAGCTCTTTGTCATACCACATCTTCCCCTTTACCAGGAGATGTAAAGGTTTT
ATCAGAGAAAGCAATCCTCCAATCATGGACAGACAATGAGAGATCCATTCCTAATGATGGTACATGCTTT
CAGGAACACAGTTCTTATGGCAGAAATTCTCTGGAAGACAATTCCTGGGTATTTCCAAGTCCTCCTAAAT
CAAGTGAGACAGCATTTGGGGAAACTAAAACTAAAACTTTGCCTTTACCCAACCTTCCACCACTGCATTA
CTTGGATCAACATAATCAGAACTGCCTTTATAAGAATTAGGGATCCTAATCAACCTCTGGATTACAAAAT
TTGTGAAAGATTGACTGGTATTCTTAACTATGTTGCTCCTTTTACGCTATGTGGATACGCTGCTTTAATG
CCTTTGTATCATGCTATTGCTTCCCGTATGGCTTTCATTTTCTCCTCCTTGTATAAATCCTGGTTGCTGT
CTCTTTATGAGGAGTTGTGGCCCGTTGTCAGGCAACGTGGCGTGGTGTGCACTGTGTTTGCTGACGCAAC
CCCCACTGGTTGGGGCATTGCCACCACCTGTCAGCTCCTTTCCGGGACTTTCGCTTTCCCCCTCCCTATT
GCCACGGCGGAACTCATCGCCGCCTGCCTTGCCCGCTGCTGGACAGGGGCTCGGCTGTTGGGCACTGACA
ATTCCGTGGTGTTGTCGGGGAAATCATCGTCCTTTCCTTGGCTGCTCGCCTGTGTTGCCACCTGGATTCT
GCGCGGGACGTCCTTCTGCTACGTCCCTTCGGCCCTCAATCCAGCGGACCTTCCTTCCCGCGGCCTGCTG
CCGGCTCTGCGGCCTCTTCCGCGTCTTCGCCTTCGCCCTCAGACGAGTCGGATCTCCCTTTGGGCCGCCT
CCCCGCCTGAGATCCTTTAAGACCAATGACTTACAAGGCAGCTGTAGATCTTAGCCACTTTTTAAAAGAA
AAGGGGGGACTGGAAGGGCTAATTCACTCCCAACGAAGACAAGATCTGCTTTTTGCTTGTACTGGGTCTC
TCTGGTTAGACCAGATCTGAGCCTGGGAGCTCTCTGGCTAACTAGGGAACCCACTGCTTAAGCCTCAATA
AAGCTTGCCTTGAGTGCTTCAAGTAGTGTGTGCCCGTCTGTTGTGTGACTCTGGTAACTAGAGATCCCTC
AGACCCTTTTAGTCAGTGTGGAAAATCTCTAGCAGTAGTAGTTCATGTCATCTTATTATTCAGTATTTAT
AACTTGCAAAGAAATGAATATCAGAGAGTGAGAGGCCCGGGTTAATTAAGGAAAGGGCTAGATCATTCTT
GAAGACGAAAGGGCCTCGTGATACGCCTATTTTTATAGGTTAATGTCATGATAATAATGGTTTCTTAGAC
GTCAGGTGGCACTTTTCGGGGAAATGTGCGCGGAACCCCTATTTGTTTATTTTTCTAAATACATTCAAAT
ATGTATCCGCTCATGAGACAATAACCCTGATAAATGCTTCAATAATATTGAAAAAGGAAGAGTATGAGTA
TTCAACATTTCCGTGTCGCCCTTATTCCCTTTTTTGCGGCATTTTGCCTTCCTGTTTTTGCTCACCCAGA
AACGCTGGTGAAAGTAAAAGATGCTGAAGATCAGTTGGGTGCACGAGTGGGTTACATCGAACTGGATCTC
AACAGCGGTAAGATCCTTGAGAGTTTTCGCCCCGAAGAACGTTTTCCAATGATGAGCACTTTTAAAGTTC
TGCTATGTGGCGCGGTATTATCCCGTGTTGACGCCGGGCAAGAGCAACTCGGTCGCCGCATACACTATTC
TCAGAATGACTTGGTTGAGTACTCACCAGTCACAGAAAAGCATCTTACGGATGGCATGACAGTAAGAGAA
TTATGCAGTGCTGCCATAACCATGAGTGATAACACTGCGGCCAACTTACTTCTGACAACGATCGGAGGAC
CGAAGGAGCTAACCGCTTTTTTGCACAACATGGGGGATCATGTAACTCGCCTTGATCGTTGGGAACCGGA
GCTGAATGAAGCCATACCAAACGACGAGCGTGACACCACGATGCCTGTAGCAATGGCAACAACGTTGCGC
AAACTATTAACTGGCGAACTACTTACTCTAGCTTCCCGGCAACAATTAATAGACTGGATGGAGGCGGATA
AAGTTGCAGGACCACTTCTGCGCTCGGCCCTTCCGGCTGGCTGGTTTATTGCTGATAAATCTGGAGCCGG
TGAGCGTGGGTCTCGCGGTATCATTGCAGCACTGGGGCCAGATGGTAAGCCCTCCCGTATCGTAGTTATC
TACACGACGGGGAGTCAGGCAACTATGGATGAACGAAATAGACAGATCGCTGAGATAGGTGCCTCACTGA
TTAAGCATTGGTAACTGTCAGACCAAGTTTACTCATATATACTTTAGATTGATTTAAAACTTCATTTTTA
ATTTAAAAGGATCTAGGTGAAGATCCTTTTTGATAATCTCATGACCAAAATCCCTTAACGTGAGTTTTCG
TTCCACTGAGCGTCAGACCCCGTAGAAAAGATCAAAGGATCTTCTTGAGATCCTTTTTTTCTGCGCGTAA
TCTGCTGCTTGCAAACAAAAAAACCACCGCTACCAGCGGTGGTTTGTTTGCCGGATCAAGAGCTACCAAC
TCTTTTTCCGAAGGTAACTGGCTTCAGCAGAGCGCAGATACCAAATACTGTTCTTCTAGTGTAGCCGTAG
TTAGGCCACCACTTCAAGAACTCTGTAGCACCGCCTACATACCTCGCTCTGCTAATCCTGTTACCAGTGG
CTGCTGCCAGTGGCGATAAGTCGTGTCTTACCGGGTTGGACTCAAGACGATAGTTACCGGATAAGGCGCA
GCGGTCGGGCTGAACGGGGGGTTCGTGCACACAGCCCAGCTTGGAGCGAACGACCTACACCGAACTGAGA
TACCTACAGCGTGAGCTATGAGAAAGCGCCACGCTTCCCGAAGGGAGAAAGGCGGACAGGTATCCGGTAA
GCGGCAGGGTCGGAACAGGAGAGCGCACGAGGGAGCTTCCAGGGGGAAACGCCTGGTATCTTTATAGTCC
TGTCGGGTTTCGCCACCTCTGACTTGAGCGTCGATTTTTGTGATGCTCGTCAGGGGGGCGGAGCCTATGG
AAAAACGCCAGCAACGCGGCCTTTTTACGGTTCCTGGCCTTTTGCTGGCCTTTTGCTCACATGTTCTTTC
CTGCGTTATCCCCTGATTCTGTGGATAACCGTATTACCGCCTTTGAGTGAGCTGATACCGCTCGCCGCAG
CCGAACGACCGAGCGCAGCGAGTCAGTGAGCGAGGAAGCGGAAGAGCGCCCAATACGCAAACCGCCTCTC
CCCGCGCGTTGGCCGATTCATTAATGCAGCAAGCTCATGGCTGACTAATTTTTTTTATTTATGCAGAGGC
CGAGGCCGCCTCGGCCTCTGAGCTATTCCAGAAGTAGTGAGGAGGCTTTTTTGGAGGCCTAGGCTTTTGC
AAAAAGCTCCCCGTGGCACGACAGGTTTCCCGACTGGAAAGCGGGCAGTGAGCGCAACGCAATTAATGTG
AGTTAGCTCACTCATTAGGCACCCCAGGCTTTACACTTTATGCTTCCGGCTCGTATGTTGTGTGGAATTG
TGAGCGGATAACAATTTCACACAGGAAACAGCTATGACATGATTACGAATTTCACAAATAAAGCATTTTT
TTCACTGCATTCTAGTTGTGGTTTGTCCAAACTCATCAATGTATCTTATCATGTCTGGATCAACTGGATA
ACTCAAGCTAACCAAAATCATCCCAAACTTCCCACCCCATACCCTATTACCACTGCCAATTACCTGTGGT
TTCATTTACTCTAAACCTGTGATTCCTCTGAATTATTTTCATTTTAAAGAAATTGTATTTGTTAAATATG
TACTACAAACTTAGTAGT
